Addgene plasmid #209641: pGL3-MTS-G3635A-L17-FZY2-S100C-UGI-Puro
Purpose: To install m.G3635 mutation on mtDNA
Depositing lab: Bin Shen. Depositing organization: Nanjing Medical University. Publication: Developing mitochondrial base editors with diverse context compatibility and high fidelity via saturated spacer library. Sun H, Wang Z, Shen L, Feng Y, Han L, Qian X, Meng R, Ji K, Liang D, Zhou F, Lou X, Zhang J, Shen B. Nat Commun. 2023 Oct 19;14(1):6625. doi: 10.1038/s41467-023-42359-3. PubMed 37857619.
Backbone
  Vector backbone: pGL3
  Vector type: Mammalian Expression
Growth in bacteria
  Bacterial resistance: Ampicillin, 100 μg/mL
  Growth temperature: 37°C
  Growth strain: DH5alpha
  Copy number: High Copy
Gene/Insert
  Gene/Insert name: L17-FZY2-S100C
  Species: H. sapiens (human)
  Cloning method: Gateway Cloning
Terms and licenses: Academic/Nonprofit Terms; Industry Terms: Not Available to Industry
How to cite: pGL3-MTS-G3635A-L17-FZY2-S100C-UGI-Puro was a gift from Bin Shen (Addgene plasmid # 209641 ; http://n2t.net/addgene:209641 ; RRID:Addgene_209641)
