[The description below was written by a language model from this plasmid's Addgene catalogue record and pLannotate feature annotations shown in this document.]
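Description:
pGL3-MTS-G3635A-L17-FZY2-S100C-UGI-Puro is a 7.3 kb mammalian expression plasmid on a pGL3 backbone, built to install the m.G3635 (G3635A) mutation in human mitochondrial DNA by base editing. It is maintained in E. coli as a high-copy plasmid through a ColE1/pUC-type origin and selected with ampicillin via the β-lactamase gene and its native promoter.

The main expression cassette is driven by the CMV immediate-early enhancer and promoter, with a T7 promoter just downstream, and ends in a bovine growth hormone polyadenylation signal. The annotated coding region begins and ends with fragments matching the Xanthomonas TAL effectors AvrXa10 and AvrBs3. This pattern is typical of a designer TALE DNA-binding array, in which the flanking N- and C-terminal domains are recognised while the custom central repeats go unannotated. The "L17" in the name may designate the left-hand TALE arm of an editor pair, but the record does not say so. The name also indicates an N-terminal mitochondrial targeting sequence (MTS) and an effector portion called FZY2-S100C. Neither is picked up in the feature table, and the record does not define what FZY2 is beyond listing it as the insert. A uracil glycosylase inhibitor (UGI) from phage PBS2 sits at the C-terminus; it blocks excision of uracil, which helps a C-to-U deamination persist as a C•G-to-T•A change.

A separate human PGK promoter drives puromycin N-acetyltransferase, allowing enrichment of transfected cells. The short HIV-1 LTR, nef, SV40 large T and TcR matches appear to be backbone remnants rather than functional elements.
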