Features (pLannotate 1.2.2; 17 found; start..end, strand, type, name):
      8..387     +  enhancer       CMV enhancer: human cytomegalovirus immediate early enhancer
    388..591     +  promoter       CMV promoter: human cytomegalovirus (CMV) immediate early promoter
    587..620     +  LTR            5' LTR (truncated) (fragment): truncated 5' long terminal repeat (LTR) from HIV-1
    636..654     +  promoter       T7 promoter: promoter for bacteriophage T7 RNA polymerase
    698..1402    +  CDS            avrXa10 (fragment): AVX10_XANOO - Experimental evidence at protein level: Swiss-Prot protein existence level 1. Avirulence protein. Induces the hypersensitive response (HR)in rice plants carrying the resistance gene Xa10. Activity depends on the presence of the core repeat domains; replacement with repeat domains from other proteins (AvrBs3 of X.euvesicatoria (AC P14727) or AvrXa7 of this organism) does not elicit the HR. Probably acts as a transcription factor in its host plant (rice) to induce plant resistance or disease. From Xanthomonas oryzae pv. oryzae.
   2993..3112    +  CDS            avrBs3 (fragment): AVRB3_XANEU - Experimental evidence at protein level: Swiss-Prot protein existence level 1. Avirulence protein. Acts as a transcription factor in C.annuum plants. In susceptible plants lacking the Bs3 resistance gene induces expression of a number of genes, including genes homologous to a family of auxin-induced genes, alpha-expansin genes, pectate lyase, anthocyanidin glucoside rhamnosyl transferase and at least one transcription factor, UPA20. Their expression leads to plant hypertrophy in mesophyll cells, probably mainly mediated by UPA20 (PubMed:17962565). In resistant plants induces the h
   3209..3457    +  CDS            UGI: UNGI_BPPB2 - Experimental evidence at protein level: Swiss-Prot protein existence level 1. This protein binds specifically and reversibly to the host uracil-DNA glycosylase, preventing removal of uracil residues from PBS2 DNA by the host uracil-excision repair system. From Bacillus phage PBS2 (Bacteriophage PBS2).
   3498..3722    +  polyA_signal   bGH poly(A) signal: bovine growth hormone polyadenylation signal
   3729..4239    +  promoter       hPGK promoter: human phosphoglycerate kinase 1 promoter
   4261..4860    +  CDS            PuroR (fragment): puromycin N-acetyltransferase; pac from Streptomyces; confers resistance to puromycin
   4903..4971    +  CDS            nef (fragment): NEF_HV1Z2 - Experimental evidence at protein level: Swiss-Prot protein existence level 1. Extracellular Nef protein targets CD4(+) T-lymphocytes for apoptosis by interacting with CXCR4 surface receptors. From Human immunodeficiency virus type 1 group M subtype D (isolate Z2/CDC-Z34) (HIV-1).
   5007..5128    -  polyA_signal   SV40 poly(A) signal: SV40 polyadenylation signal
   5151..5219    -  CDS            large T antigen (fragment): large T antigen from SV40 (simian virus 40)
   5235..5367    +  CDS            TcR (fragment): tetracycline efflux protein; tet; confers resistance to tetracycline
   5547..6135    -  rep_origin     ori: high-copy-number ColE1/pMB1/pBR322/pUC origin of replication
   6306..7166    -  CDS            AmpR: β-lactamase; bla; confers resistance to ampicillin, carbenicillin, and related antibiotics
   7167..7271    -  promoter       AmpR promoter: bla
>Addgene plasmid #209641 | pGL3-MTS-G3635A-L17-FZY2-S100C-UGI-Puro | addgene full sequence | sequence record 416799 | Addgene NGS Result
ACGCGTTGACATTGATTATTGACTAGTTATTAATAGTAATCAATTACGGGGTCATTAGTTCATAGCCCAT
ATATGGAGTTCCGCGTTACATAACTTACGGTAAATGGCCCGCCTGGCTGACCGCCCAACGACCCCCGCCC
ATTGACGTCAATAATGACGTATGTTCCCATAGTAACGCCAATAGGGACTTTCCATTGACGTCAATGGGTG
GAGTATTTACGGTAAACTGCCCACTTGGCAGTACATCAAGTGTATCATATGCCAAGTACGCCCCCTATTG
ACGTCAATGACGGTAAATGGCCCGCCTGGCATTATGCCCAGTACATGACCTTATGGGACTTTCCTACTTG
GCAGTACATCTACGTATTAGTCATCGCTATTACCATGGTGATGCGGTTTTGGCAGTACATCAATGGGCGT
GGATAGCGGTTTGACTCACGGGGATTTCCAAGTCTCCACCCCATTGACGTCAATGGGAGTTTGTTTTGGC
ACCAAAATCAACGGGACTTTCCAAAATGTCGTAACAACTCCGCCCCATTGACGCAAATGGGCGGTAGGCG
TGTACGGTGGGAGGTCTATATAAGCAGAGCTCTCTGGCTAACTAGAGAACCCACTGCTTACTGGCTTATC
GAAATTAATACGACTCACTATAGGGAGACAAGCTGGCTAGACCATGTTGGGGTTTGTGGGTCGGGTGGCC
GCTGCTCCGGCCTCCGGGGCCTTGCGGAGACTCACCCCTTCAGCGTCGCTGCCCCCAGCTCAGCTCTTAC
TGCGGGCCGCTCCGACGGCGGTCCATCCTGTCAGGGACTATGCGGCGCAAACATCTGAGAGCGGCGGAGG
CGGGAGCCCCGGCGCGGCCGCTGACTACAAGGATGACGACGATAAAGGTAGCGTGGATCTACGCACGCTC
GGCTACAGCCAGCAGCAACAGGAGAAGATCAAACCGAAGGTTCGTTCGACAGTGGCGCAGCACCACGAGG
CACTGGTCGGCCATGGGTTTACACACGCGCACATCGTTGCGCTCAGCCAACACCCGGCAGCGTTAGGGAC
CGTCGCTGTCAAGTATCAGGACATGATCGCAGCGTTGCCAGAGGCGACACACGAAGCGATCGTTGGCGTC
GGCAAACGGGGCGCCGGCGCACGCGCTCTGGAGGCCTTGCTCACGGTGGCGGGAGAGTTGAGAGGTCCAC
CGTTACAGTTGGACACAGGCCAACTTCTCAAGATTGCAAAACGTGGCGGCGTGACCGCAGTGGAGGCAGT
GCATGCATGGCGCAATGCACTGACGGGTGCCCCCCTGAACCTGACCCCGGAGCAGGTGGTGGCCATCGCT
AGTCATGACGGTGGCAAACAGGCTCTTGAAACCGTCCAACGCCTTCTACCAGTTCTCTGTCAAGCCCACG
GACTAACCCCAGCGCAAGTTGTAGCGATTGCTAGTCATGACGGTGGCAAACAGGCTCTTGAAACCGTCCA
ACGCCTTCTACCAGTTCTCTGTCAAGCCCACGGACTAACCCCAGCGCAGGTTGTAGCGATTGCTAGTAAT
GGGGGTGGCAAACAGGCTCTTGAGACTGTTCAGCGCCTTCTACCAGTTCTCTGTCAAGCCCACGGCCTGA
CGCCCGAGCAAGTTGTAGCGATTGCTAGTAATATTGGTGGCAAACAGGCTCTTGAGACGGTTCAGCGCCT
CCTTCCAGTTCTCTGTCAAGCCCACGGACTCACCCCAGATCAAGTGGTAGCGATTGCTAGTAATGGGGGT
GGCAAACAGGCTCTTGAGACTGTTCAGCGCCTTCTACCAGTTCTCTGTCAAGCCCACGGCCTGACGCCCG
AGCAAGTTGTAGCGATTGCTAGTAATGGGGGTGGCAAACAGGCTCTTGAGACTGTTCAGCGCCTTCTACC
AGTTCTCTGTCAAGCCCACGGCCTGACGCCCGAGCAAGTTGTAGCGATTGCTAGTAATGGGGGTGGCAAA
CAGGCTCTTGAGACTGTTCAGCGCCTTCTACCAGTTCTCTGTCAAGCCCACGGCCTGACGCCCGAGCAAG
TTGTAGCGATTGCTAGTAATATTGGTGGCAAACAGGCTCTTGAGACGGTTCAGCGCCTCCTTCCAGTTCT
CTGTCAAGCCCACGGACTCACCCCAGATCAAGTTGTAGCAATTGCTAGTAATGGGGGTGGCAAACAGGCT
CTTGAGACTGTTCAGCGCCTTCTACCAGTTCTCTGTCAAGCCCACGGCCTGACGCCCGAGCAAGTTGTAG
CGATTGCTAGTAATGGGGGTGGCAAACAGGCTCTTGAGACTGTTCAGCGCCTTCTACCAGTTCTCTGTCA
AGCCCACGGCCTGACGCCCGAGCAAGTTGTAGCGATTGCTAGTCATGACGGTGGCAAACAGGCTCTTGAA
ACCGTCCAACGCCTTCTACCAGTTCTCTGTCAAGCCCACGGACTAACCCCAGCGCAAGTTGTAGCGATTG
CTAGTAATGGGGGTGGCAAACAGGCTCTTGAGACTGTTCAGCGCCTTCTACCAGTTCTCTGTCAAGCCCA
CGGCCTGACGCCCGAGCAAGTTGTAGCGATAGCCAGTAATATTGGTGGCAAACAGGCTCTTGAGACGGTT
CAGCGCCTCCTTCCAGTTCTCTGTCAAGCCCACGGACTCACCCCAGATCAAGTTGTAGCGATTGCTAGTA
ACAATGGTGGCAAACAGGCTCTTGAAACCGTACAGCGCCTACTGCCAGTTCTCTGTCAAGCCCACGGTCT
GACTCCGGAGCAAGTTGTAGCGATTGCAAGTCATGACGGTGGCAAACAGGCTCTTGAAACCGTCCAACGC
CTTCTACCAGTTCTCTGTCAAGCCCACGGACTAACCCCAGCGCAAGTTGTAGCGATTGCTAGTCATGACG
GTGGCAAACAGGCTCTTGAAACCGTCCAACGCCTTCTACCAGTTCTCTGTCAAGCCCACGGACTAACCCC
AGCGCAAGTTGTAGCGATTGCTTCCAATATTGGCGGCAGGCCGGCGCTGGAGAGCATTGTTGCCCAGTTA
TCTCGCCCTGATCCGGCGTTGGCCGCGTTGACCAACGACCACCTCGTCGCGCTAGCCTGCCTCGGCGGAC
GTCCTGCGCTGGATGCAGTGAAAAAGGGATTGGGAGGCTCCAGGGCAATCGATTACGTCAAGACCTACAC
CGGCACCAGCAACGATCCAAAGATCAGCCCAAGGTACAAGGGCAACTCTGGAGGCAGCACCAACCTGTCT
GACATCATCGAGAAGGAGACAGGCAAGCAGCTGGTCATCCAGGAGAGCATCCTGATGCTGCCCGAAGAAG
TCGAAGAAGTGATCGGAAACAAGCCTGAGAGCGATATCCTGGTCCATACCGCCTACGACGAGAGTACCGA
CGAAAATGTGATGCTGCTGACATCCGACGCCCCAGAGTATAAGCCCTGGGCTCTGGTCATCCAGGATTCC
AACGGAGAGAACAAAATCAAAATGCTGTAATCTAGAGGGCCCGTTTAAACCCGCTGATCAGCCTCGACTG
TGCCTTCTAGTTGCCAGCCATCTGTTGTTTGCCCCTCCCCCGTGCCTTCCTTGACCCTGGAAGGTGCCAC
TCCCACTGTCCTTTCCTAATAAAATGAGGAAATTGCATCGCATTGTCTGAGTAGGTGTCATTCTATTCTG
GGGGGTGGGGTGGGGCAGGACAGCAAGGGGGAGGATTGGGAAGACAATAGCAGGCATGCTGGGGATGCGG
TGGGCTCTATGGCTCGAGGGGGTTGGGGTTGCGCCTTTTCCAAGGCAGCCCTGGGTTTGCGCAGGGACGC
GGCTGCTCTGGGCGTGGTTCCGGGAAACGCAGCGGCGCCGACCCTGGGACTCGCACATTCTTCACGTCCG
TTCGCAGCGTCACCCGGATCTTCGCCGCTACCCTTGTGGGCCCCCCGGCGACGCTTCCTGCTCCGCCCCT
AAGTCGGGAAGGTTCCTTGCGGTTCGCGGCGTGCCGGACGTGACAAACGGAAGCCGCACGTCTCACTAGT
ACCCTCGCAGACGGACAGCGCCAGGGAGCAATGGCAGCGCGCCGACCGCGATGGGCTGTGGCCAATAGCG
GCTGCTCAGCAGGGCGCGCCGAGAGCAGCGGCCGGGAAGGGGCGGTGCGGGAGGCGGGGTGTGGGGCGGT
AGTGTGGGCCCTGTTCCTGCCCGCGCGGTGTTCCGCATTCTGCAAGCCTCCGGAGCGCACGTCGGCAGTC
GGCTCCCTCGTTGACCGAATCACCGACCTCTCTCCCCAGGGGGATCCACCGGAGCTTACCATGACCGAGT
ACAAGCCCACGGTGCGCCTCGCCACCCGCGACGACGTCCCCAGGGCCGTACGCACCCTCGCCGCCGCGTT
CGCCGACTACCCCGCCACGCGCCACACCGTCGATCCGGACCGCCACATCGAGCGGGTCACCGAGCTGCAA
GAACTCTTCCTCACGCGCGTCGGGCTCGACATCGGCAAGGTGTGGGTCGCGGACGACGGCGCCGCGGTGG
CGGTCTGGACCACGCCGGAGAGCGTCGAAGCGGGGGCGGTGTTCGCCGAGATCGGCCCGCGCATGGCCGA
GTTGAGCGGTTCCCGGCTGGCCGCGCAGCAACAGATGGAAGGCCTCCTGGCGCCGCACCGGCCCAAGGAG
CCCGCGTGGTTCCTGGCCACCGTCGGCGTCTCGCCCGACCACCAGGGCAAGGGTCTGGGCAGCGCCGTCG
TGCTCCCCGGAGTGGAGGCGGCCGAGCGCGCCGGGGTGCCCGCCTTCCTGGAAACCTCCGCGCCCCGCAA
CCTCCCCTTCTACGAGCGGCTCGGCTTCACCGTCACCGCCGACGTCGAGGTGCCCGAAGGACCGCGCACC
TGGTGCATGACCCGCAAGCCCGGTGCCTGACGCCCGCCCCACGACCCGCAGCGCCCGACCGAAAGGAGCG
CACGACCCCATGCATCGGTACCTTTAAGACCAATGACTTACAAGGCAGCTGTAGATCTTAGCCACTTTCT
AGAGTCGGGGCGGCCGGCCGCTTCGAGCAGACATGATAAGATACATTGATGAGTTTGGACAAACCACAAC
TAGAATGCAGTGAAAAAAATGCTTTATTTGTGAAATTTGTGATGCTATTGCTTTATTTGTAACCATTATA
AGCTGCAATAAACAAGTTAACAACAACAATTGCATTCATTTTATGTTTCAGGTTCAGGGGGAGGTGTGGG
AGGTTTTTTAAAGCAAGTAAAACCTCTACAAATGTGGTAAAATCGATAAGGATCCGTCGACCGATGCCCT
TGAGAGCCTTCAACCCAGTCAGCTCCTTCCGGTGGGCGCGGGGCATGACTATCGTCGCCGCACTTATGAC
TGTCTTCTTTATCATGCAACTCGTAGGACAGGTGCCGGCAGCGCTCTTCCGCTTCCTCGCTCACTGACTC
GCTGCGCTCGGTCGTTCGGCTGCGGCGAGCGGTATCAGCTCACTCAAAGGCGGTAATACGGTTATCCACA
GAATCAGGGGATAACGCAGGAAAGAACATGTGAGCAAAAGGCCAGCAAAAGGCCAGGAACCGTAAAAAGG
CCGCGTTGCTGGCGTTTTTCCATAGGCTCCGCCCCCCTGACGAGCATCACAAAAATCGACGCTCAAGTCA
GAGGTGGCGAAACCCGACAGGACTATAAAGATACCAGGCGTTTCCCCCTGGAAGCTCCCTCGTGCGCTCT
CCTGTTCCGACCCTGCCGCTTACCGGATACCTGTCCGCCTTTCTCCCTTCGGGAAGCGTGGCGCTTTCTC
ATAGCTCACGCTGTAGGTATCTCAGTTCGGTGTAGGTCGTTCGCTCCAAGCTGGGCTGTGTGCACGAACC
CCCCGTTCAGCCCGACCGCTGCGCCTTATCCGGTAACTATCGTCTTGAGTCCAACCCGGTAAGACACGAC
TTATCGCCACTGGCAGCAGCCACTGGTAACAGGATTAGCAGAGCGAGGTATGTAGGCGGTGCTACAGAGT
TCTTGAAGTGGTGGCCTAACTACGGCTACACTAGAAGAACAGTATTTGGTATCTGCGCTCTGCTGAAGCC
AGTTACCTTCGGAAAAAGAGTTGGTAGCTCTTGATCCGGCAAACAAACCACCGCTGGTAGCGGTGGTTTT
TTTGTTTGCAAGCAGCAGATTACGCGCAGAAAAAAAGGATCTCAAGAAGATCCTTTGATCTTTTCTACGG
GGTCTGACGCTCAGTGGAACGAAAACTCACGTTAAGGGATTTTGGTCATGAGATTATCAAAAAGGATCTT
CACCTAGATCCTTTTAAATTAAAAATGAAGTTTTAAATCAATCTAAAGTATATATGAGTAAACTTGGTCT
GACAGTTACCAATGCTTAATCAGTGAGGCACCTATCTCAGCGATCTGTCTATTTCGTTCATCCATAGTTG
CCTGACTCCCCGTCGTGTAGATAACTACGATACGGGAGGGCTTACCATCTGGCCCCAGTGCTGCAATGAT
ACCGCGGGACCCACGCTCACCGGCTCCAGATTTATCAGCAATAAACCAGCCAGCCGGAAGGGCCGAGCGC
AGAAGTGGTCCTGCAACTTTATCCGCCTCCATCCAGTCTATTAATTGTTGCCGGGAAGCTAGAGTAAGTA
GTTCGCCAGTTAATAGTTTGCGCAACGTTGTTGCCATTGCTACAGGCATCGTGGTGTCACGCTCGTCGTT
TGGTATGGCTTCATTCAGCTCCGGTTCCCAACGATCAAGGCGAGTTACATGATCCCCCATGTTGTGCAAA
AAAGCGGTTAGCTCCTTCGGTCCTCCGATCGTTGTCAGAAGTAAGTTGGCCGCAGTGTTATCACTCATGG
TTATGGCAGCACTGCATAATTCTCTTACTGTCATGCCATCCGTAAGATGCTTTTCTGTGACTGGTGAGTA
CTCAACCAAGTCATTCTGAGAATAGTGTATGCGGCGACCGAGTTGCTCTTGCCCGGCGTCAATACGGGAT
AATACCGCGCCACATAGCAGAACTTTAAAAGTGCTCATCATTGGAAAACGTTCTTCGGGGCGAAAACTCT
CAAGGATCTTACCGCTGTTGAGATCCAGTTCGATGTAACCCACTCGTGCACCCAACTGATCTTCAGCATC
TTTTACTTTCACCAGCGTTTCTGGGTGAGCAAAAACAGGAAGGCAAAATGCCGCAAAAAAGGGAATAAGG
GCGACACGGAAATGTTGAATACTCATACTCTTCCTTTTTCAATATTATTGAAGCATTTATCAGGGTTATT
GTCTCATGAGCGGATACATATTTGAATGTATTTAGAAAAATAAACAAATAGGGGTTCCGCGCACATTTCC
CCGAAAAGTGCCACCTG
